Addgene plasmid #135698: psiCHECK2-miR-182-5p
Purpose: Mammalian expression vector, Luciferase reporter to test activity of miRNA (miR-182)
Depositing lab: Florian Karreth. Depositing organization: H. Lee Moffitt Cancer Center and Research Institute.
Backbone
  Vector backbone: psiCHECK-2
  Backbone manufacturer: Promega
  Vector type: Mammalian Expression
Growth in bacteria
  Bacterial resistance: Ampicillin, 100 μg/mL
  Growth temperature: 37°C
  Growth strain: DH5alpha
  Copy number: High Copy
Gene/Insert
  Gene/Insert name: miR-182 reverse complement
  Species: Synthetic
  Cloning method: Restriction Enzyme; 5′ cloning site Unknown (unknown if destroyed); 3′ cloning site Unknown (unknown if destroyed)
Terms and licenses: Academic/Nonprofit Terms; Industry Terms: Not Available to Industry
How to cite: psiCHECK2-miR-182-5p was a gift from Florian Karreth (Addgene plasmid # 135698 ; http://n2t.net/addgene:135698 ; RRID:Addgene_135698)
