[The description below was written by a language model from this plasmid's Addgene catalogue record and pLannotate feature annotations shown in this document.]
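Description:
psiCHECK2-miR-182-5p is a dual-luciferase microRNA sensor built on the commercial psiCHECK-2 mammalian expression backbone. It is propagated in E. coli as a high-copy plasmid through a ColE1/pUC-type origin and selected with ampicillin via the β-lactamase (AmpR) gene under its native bla promoter. The annotated sequence is 6,279 nt and shows no mammalian selection marker, consistent with use by transient transfection.

The plasmid carries two independent reporter cassettes. In the first, the SV40 enhancer/early promoter, followed by a chimeric β-globin/immunoglobulin intron that improves transcript processing, drives human codon-optimized Renilla luciferase (hRluc), terminated by a synthetic poly(A) signal; a T7 promoter just upstream of the coding sequence also permits in vitro transcription. The insert is a synthetic sequence that is the reverse complement of miR-182, creating a perfectly complementary target site for the mature miRNA. It is not annotated in the feature table and the cloning sites are recorded as unknown, but the short unannotated gap between the end of hRluc and the synthetic poly(A) signal corresponds to the region where psiCHECK-2 normally accepts 3′ UTR inserts, so it most likely sits there. The second cassette uses the HSV thymidine kinase promoter to express firefly luciferase (luc+), with an SV40 poly(A) signal annotated just downstream, providing an internal normalization control.

When miR-182-5p is active in transfected cells, it binds the complementary site and represses the Renilla transcript, lowering the Renilla-to-firefly ratio. The construct is therefore used to measure miR-182 activity, for example when testing miRNA mimics, inhibitors or competing RNAs.
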