Features (pLannotate 1.2.2; 12 found; start..end, strand, type, name):
     62..419     +  promoter       SV40 promoter: SV40 enhancer and early promoter
    489..621     +  intron         chimeric intron: chimera between introns from human β-globin and immunoglobulin heavy chain genes
    666..684     +  promoter       T7 promoter: promoter for bacteriophage T7 RNA polymerase
    694..1629    +  CDS            hRluc: Renilla luciferase human codon-optimized
   1694..1742    +  polyA_signal   poly(A) signal: synthetic polyadenylation signal
   1751..2502    +  promoter       HSV TK promoter: herpes simplex virus thymidine kinase promoter
   2538..4190    +  CDS            luciferase: firefly luciferase; luc+; enhanced luc+ version of the luciferase gene AAS38485.1 42718124.0
   4234..4355    -  polyA_signal   SV40 poly(A) signal: SV40 polyadenylation signal
   4378..4446    -  CDS            large T antigen (fragment): large T antigen from SV40 (simian virus 40)
   4488..4592    +  promoter       AmpR promoter: bla
   4593..5453    +  CDS            AmpR: β-lactamase; bla; confers resistance to ampicillin, carbenicillin, and related antibiotics
   5624..6212    +  rep_origin     ori: high-copy-number ColE1/pMB1/pBR322/pUC origin of replication
>Addgene plasmid #135698 | psiCHECK2-miR-182-5p | addgene full sequence | sequence record 322218 | Addgene NGS Result
AGATCTGCGCAGCACCATGGCCTGAAATAACCTCTGAAAGAGGAACTTGGTTAGGTACCTTCTGAGGCGG
AAAGAACCAGCTGTGGAATGTGTGTCAGTTAGGGTGTGGAAAGTCCCCAGGCTCCCCAGCAGGCAGAAGT
ATGCAAAGCATGCATCTCAATTAGTCAGCAACCAGGTGTGGAAAGTCCCCAGGCTCCCCAGCAGGCAGAA
GTATGCAAAGCATGCATCTCAATTAGTCAGCAACCATAGTCCCGCCCCTAACTCCGCCCATCCCGCCCCT
AACTCCGCCCAGTTCCGCCCATTCTCCGCCCCATGGCTGACTAATTTTTTTTATTTATGCAGAGGCCGAG
GCCGCCTCGGCCTCTGAGCTATTCCAGAAGTAGTGAGGAGGCTTTTTTGGAGGCCTAGGCTTTTGCAAAA
AGCTTGATTCTTCTGACACAACAGTCTCGAACTTAAGCTGCAGAAGTTGGTCGTGAGGCACTGGGCAGGT
AAGTATCAAGGTTACAAGACAGGTTTAAGGAGACCAATAGAAACTGGGCTTGTCGAGACAGAGAAGACTC
TTGCGTTTCTGATAGGCACCTATTGGTCTTACTGACATCCACTTTGCCTTTCTCTCCACAGGTGTCCACT
CCCAGTTCAATTACAGCTCTTAAGGCTAGAGTACTTAATACGACTCACTATAGGCTAGCCACCATGGCTT
CCAAGGTGTACGACCCCGAGCAACGCAAACGCATGATCACTGGGCCTCAGTGGTGGGCTCGCTGCAAGCA
AATGAACGTGCTGGACTCCTTCATCAACTACTATGATTCCGAGAAGCACGCCGAGAACGCCGTGATTTTT
CTGCATGGTAACGCTGCCTCCAGCTACCTGTGGAGGCACGTCGTGCCTCACATCGAGCCCGTGGCTAGAT
GCATCATCCCTGATCTGATCGGAATGGGTAAGTCCGGCAAGAGCGGGAATGGCTCATATCGCCTCCTGGA
TCACTACAAGTACCTCACCGCTTGGTTCGAGCTGCTGAACCTTCCAAAGAAAATCATCTTTGTGGGCCAC
GACTGGGGGGCTTGTCTGGCCTTTCACTACTCCTACGAGCACCAAGACAAGATCAAGGCCATCGTCCATG
CTGAGAGTGTCGTGGACGTGATCGAGTCCTGGGACGAGTGGCCTGACATCGAGGAGGATATCGCCCTGAT
CAAGAGCGAAGAGGGCGAGAAAATGGTGCTTGAGAATAACTTCTTCGTCGAGACCATGCTCCCAAGCAAG
ATCATGCGGAAACTGGAGCCTGAGGAGTTCGCTGCCTACCTGGAGCCATTCAAGGAGAAGGGCGAGGTTA
GACGGCCTACCCTCTCCTGGCCTCGCGAGATCCCTCTCGTTAAGGGAGGCAAGCCCGACGTCGTCCAGAT
TGTCCGCAACTACAACGCCTACCTTCGGGCCAGCGACGATCTGCCTAAGATGTTCATCGAGTCCGACCCT
GGGTTCTTTTCCAACGCTATTGTCGAGGGAGCTAAGAAGTTCCCTAACACCGAGTTCGTGAAGGTGAAGG
GCCTCCACTTCAGCCAGGAGGACGCTCCAGATGAAATGGGTAAGTACATCAAGAGCTTCGTGGAGCGCGT
GCTGAAGAACGAGCAGTAATTCTAGGCGATCGCTCGAGGAATTCAGTGTGAGTTCTACCATTGCCAAAGC
GGCCGCTGGCCGCAATAAAATATCTTTATTTTCATTACATCTGTGTGTTGGTTTTTTGTGTGAGGATCTA
AATGAGTCTTCGGACCTCGCGGGGGCCGCTTAAGCGGTGGTTAGGGTTTGTCTGACGCGGGGGGAGGGGG
AAGGAACGAAACACTCTCATTCGGAGGCGGCTCGGGGTTTGGTCTTGGTGGCCACGGGCACGCAGAAGAG
CGCCGCGATCCTCTTAAGCACCCCCCCGCCCTCCGTGGAGGCGGGGGTTTGGTCGGCGGGTGGTAACTGG
CGGGCCGCTGACTCGGGCGGGTCGCGCGCCCCAGAGTGTGACCTTTTCGGTCTGCTCGCAGACCCCCGGG
CGGCGCCGCCGCGGCGGCGACGGGCTCGCTGGGTCCTAGGCTCCATGGGGACCGTATACGTGGACAGGCT
CTGGAGCATCCGCACGACTGCGGTGATATTACCGGAGACCTTCTGCGGGACGAGCCGGGTCACGCGGCTG
ACGCGGAGCGTCCGTTGGGCGACAAACACCAGGACGGGGCACAGGTACACTATCTTGTCACCCGGAGGCG
CGAGGGACTGCAGGAGCTTCAGGGAGTGGCGCAGCTGCTTCATCCCCGTGGCCCGTTGCTCGCGTTTGCT
GGCGGTGTCCCCGGAAGAAATATATTTGCATGTCTTTAGTTCTATGATGACACAAACCCCGCCCAGCGTC
TTGTCATTGGCGAATTCGAACACGCAGATGCAGTCGGGGCGGCGCGGTCCCAGGTCCACTTCGCATATTA
AGGTGACGCGTGTGGCCTCGAACACCGAGCGACCCTGCAGCGACCCGCTTAAAAGCTTGGCATTCCGGTA
CTGTTGGTAAAGCCACCATGGCCGATGCTAAGAACATTAAGAAGGGCCCTGCTCCCTTCTACCCTCTGGA
GGATGGCACCGCTGGCGAGCAGCTGCACAAGGCCATGAAGAGGTATGCCCTGGTGCCTGGCACCATTGCC
TTCACCGATGCCCACATTGAGGTGGACATCACCTATGCCGAGTACTTCGAGATGTCTGTGCGCCTGGCCG
AGGCCATGAAGAGGTACGGCCTGAACACCAACCACCGCATCGTGGTGTGCTCTGAGAACTCTCTGCAGTT
CTTCATGCCAGTGCTGGGCGCCCTGTTCATCGGAGTGGCCGTGGCCCCTGCTAACGACATTTACAACGAG
CGCGAGCTGCTGAACAGCATGGGCATTTCTCAGCCTACCGTGGTGTTCGTGTCTAAGAAGGGCCTGCAGA
AGATCCTGAACGTGCAGAAGAAGCTGCCTATCATCCAGAAGATCATCATCATGGACTCTAAGACCGACTA
CCAGGGCTTCCAGAGCATGTACACATTCGTGACATCTCATCTGCCTCCTGGCTTCAACGAGTACGACTTC
GTGCCAGAGTCTTTCGACAGGGACAAAACCATTGCCCTGATCATGAACAGCTCTGGGTCTACCGGCCTGC
CTAAGGGCGTGGCCCTGCCTCATCGCACCGCCTGTGTGCGCTTCTCTCACGCCCGCGACCCTATTTTCGG
CAACCAGATCATCCCCGACACCGCTATTCTGAGCGTGGTGCCATTCCACCACGGCTTCGGCATGTTCACC
ACCCTGGGCTACCTGATTTGCGGCTTTCGGGTGGTGCTGATGTACCGCTTCGAGGAGGAGCTGTTCCTGC
GCAGCCTGCAAGACTACAAAATTCAGTCTGCCCTGCTGGTGCCAACCCTGTTCAGCTTCTTCGCTAAGAG
CACCCTGATCGACAAGTACGACCTGTCTAACCTGCACGAGATTGCCTCTGGCGGCGCCCCACTGTCTAAG
GAGGTGGGCGAAGCCGTGGCCAAGCGCTTTCATCTGCCAGGCATCCGCCAGGGCTACGGCCTGACCGAGA
CAACCAGCGCCATTCTGATTACCCCAGAGGGCGACGACAAGCCTGGCGCCGTGGGCAAGGTGGTGCCATT
CTTCGAGGCCAAGGTGGTGGACCTGGACACCGGCAAGACCCTGGGAGTGAACCAGCGCGGCGAGCTGTGT
GTGCGCGGCCCTATGATTATGTCCGGCTACGTGAATAACCCTGAGGCCACAAACGCCCTGATCGACAAGG
ACGGCTGGCTGCACTCTGGCGACATTGCCTACTGGGACGAGGACGAGCACTTCTTCATCGTGGACCGCCT
GAAGTCTCTGATCAAGTACAAGGGCTACCAGGTGGCCCCAGCCGAGCTGGAGTCTATCCTGCTGCAGCAC
CCTAACATTTTCGACGCCGGAGTGGCCGGCCTGCCCGACGACGATGCCGGCGAGCTGCCTGCCGCCGTCG
TCGTGCTGGAACACGGCAAGACCATGACCGAGAAGGAGATCGTGGACTATGTGGCCAGCCAGGTGACAAC
CGCCAAGAAGCTGCGCGGCGGAGTGGTGTTCGTGGACGAGGTGCCCAAGGGCCTGACCGGCAAGCTGGAC
GCCCGCAAGATCCGCGAGATCCTGATCAAGGCTAAGAAAGGCGGCAAGATCGCCGTGTAATAATTCTAGA
GTCGGGGCGGCCGGCCGCTTCGAGCAGACATGATAAGATACATTGATGAGTTTGGACAAACCACAACTAG
AATGCAGTGAAAAAAATGCTTTATTTGTGAAATTTGTGATGCTATTGCTTTATTTGTAACCATTATAAGC
TGCAATAAACAAGTTAACAACAACAATTGCATTCATTTTATGTTTCAGGTTCAGGGGGAGGTGTGGGAGG
TTTTTTAAAGCAAGTAAAACCTCTACAAATGTGGTAAAATCGATAAGGATCCAGGTGGCACTTTTCGGGG
AAATGTGCGCGGAACCCCTATTTGTTTATTTTTCTAAATACATTCAAATATGTATCCGCTCATGAGACAA
TAACCCTGATAAATGCTTCAATAATATTGAAAAAGGAAGAGTATGAGTATTCAACATTTCCGTGTCGCCC
TTATTCCCTTTTTTGCGGCATTTTGCCTTCCTGTTTTTGCTCACCCAGAAACGCTGGTGAAAGTAAAAGA
TGCTGAAGATCAGTTGGGTGCACGAGTGGGTTACATCGAACTGGATCTCAACAGCGGTAAGATCCTTGAG
AGTTTTCGCCCCGAAGAACGTTTTCCAATGATGAGCACTTTTAAAGTTCTGCTATGTGGCGCGGTATTAT
CCCGTATTGACGCCGGGCAAGAGCAACTCGGTCGCCGCATACACTATTCTCAGAATGACTTGGTTGAGTA
CTCACCAGTCACAGAAAAGCATCTTACGGATGGCATGACAGTAAGAGAATTATGCAGTGCTGCCATAACC
ATGAGTGATAACACTGCGGCCAACTTACTTCTGACAACGATCGGAGGACCGAAGGAGCTAACCGCTTTTT
TGCACAACATGGGGGATCATGTAACTCGCCTTGATCGTTGGGAACCGGAGCTGAATGAAGCCATACCAAA
CGACGAGCGTGACACCACGATGCCTGTAGCAATGGCAACAACGTTGCGCAAACTATTAACTGGCGAACTA
CTTACTCTAGCTTCCCGGCAACAATTAATAGACTGGATGGAGGCGGATAAAGTTGCAGGACCACTTCTGC
GCTCGGCCCTTCCGGCTGGCTGGTTTATTGCTGATAAATCTGGAGCCGGTGAGCGTGGGTCTCGCGGTAT
CATTGCAGCACTGGGGCCAGATGGTAAGCCCTCCCGTATCGTAGTTATCTACACGACGGGGAGTCAGGCA
ACTATGGATGAACGAAATAGACAGATCGCTGAGATAGGTGCCTCACTGATTAAGCATTGGTAACTGTCAG
ACCAAGTTTACTCATATATACTTTAGATTGATTTAAAACTTCATTTTTAATTTAAAAGGATCTAGGTGAA
GATCCTTTTTGATAATCTCATGACCAAAATCCCTTAACGTGAGTTTTCGTTCCACTGAGCGTCAGACCCC
GTAGAAAAGATCAAAGGATCTTCTTGAGATCCTTTTTTTCTGCGCGTAATCTGCTGCTTGCAAACAAAAA
AACCACCGCTACCAGCGGTGGTTTGTTTGCCGGATCAAGAGCTACCAACTCTTTTTCCGAAGGTAACTGG
CTTCAGCAGAGCGCAGATACCAAATACTGTTCTTCTAGTGTAGCCGTAGTTAGGCCACCACTTCAAGAAC
TCTGTAGCACCGCCTACATACCTCGCTCTGCTAATCCTGTTACCAGTGGCTGCTGCCAGTGGCGATAAGT
CGTGTCTTACCGGGTTGGACTCAAGACGATAGTTACCGGATAAGGCGCAGCGGTCGGGCTGAACGGGGGG
TTCGTGCACACAGCCCAGCTTGGAGCGAACGACCTACACCGAACTGAGATACCTACAGCGTGAGCTATGA
GAAAGCGCCACGCTTCCCGAAGGGAGAAAGGCGGACAGGTATCCGGTAAGCGGCAGGGTCGGAACAGGAG
AGCGCACGAGGGAGCTTCCAGGGGGAAACGCCTGGTATCTTTATAGTCCTGTCGGGTTTCGCCACCTCTG
ACTTGAGCGTCGATTTTTGTGATGCTCGTCAGGGGGGCGGAGCCTATGGAAAAACGCCAGCAACGCGGCC
TTTTTACGGTTCCTGGCCTTTTGCTGGCCTTTTGCTCACATGGCTCGAC
